>Addgene plasmid #239591 | AAV-U6-sgRNA-EF1a-LibVec | addgene full sequence | sequence record 478285 | Addgene NGS Result
CCTGCAGGCAGCTGCGCGCTCGCTCGCTCACTGAGGCCGCCCGGGCGTCGGGCGACCTTTGGTCGCCCGG
CCTCAGTGAGCGAGCGAGCGCGCAGAGAGGGAGTGGCCAACTCCATCACTAGGGGTTCCTGCGGCCCCCG
TTAGAGGGCCTATTTCCCATGATTCCTTCATATTTGCATATACGATACAAGGCTGTTAGAGAGATAATTA
GAATTAATTTGACTGTAAACACAAAGATATTAGTACAAAATACGTGACGTAGAAAGTAATAATTTCTTGG
GTAGTTTGCAGTTTTAAAATTATGTTTTAAAATGGACTATCATATGCTTACCGTAACTTGAAAGTATTTC
GATTTCTTGGCTTTATATATCTTGTGGAAAGGACGAAACACCGGAGACGGTTGTAAATGAGCACACAAAA
TACACATGCTAAAATATTATATTCTATGACCTTTATAAAATCAACCAAAATCTTCTTTTTAATAACTTTA
GTATCAATAATTAGAATTTTTATGTTCCTTTTTGCAAACTTTTAATAAAAATGAGCAAAATAAAAAAACG
CTAGTTTTAGTAACTCGCGTTGTTTTCTTCACCTTTAATAATAGCTACTCCACCACTTGTTCCTAAGCGG
TCAGCTCCTGCTTCAATCATTTTTTGAGCATCTTCAAATGTTCTAACTCCACCAGCTGCTTTAACTAAAG
CATTGTCTTTAACAACTGACTTCATTAGTTTAACATCTTCAAATGTTGCACCTGATTTTGAAAATCCTGT
TGATGTTTTAACAAATTCTAATCCAGCTTCAACAGCTATTTCACAAGCTTTCATGATTTCTTCTTTTGTT
AATAAACAATTTTCCATAATACATTTAACAACATGTGATCCAGCTGCTTTTTTTACAGCTTTCATGTCTT
CTAAAACTAATTCATAATTTTTGTCTTTTAATGCACCAATATTTAATACCATATCAATTTCTGTTGCACC
ATCTTTAATTGCTTCAGAAACTTCGAATGCTTTTGTAGCTGTTGTGCATGCACCTAGAGGAAAACCTACA
ACATTTGTTATTCCTACATTTGTGCCTTTTAATAATTCTTTACAATAGCTTGTTCAATATGAATTAACAC
AAACTGTTGCAAAATCAAATTCAATTGCTTCATCACATAATTGTTTAATTTCAGCTTTCGTAGCATCTTG
TTTTAATAATGTGTGATCTATATATTTGTTTAGTTTCATTTTTTCTCCTATATATTCATTTTTAATTTTA
ATTCTTTAATAATTTCGTCTACTTTAACTTTAGCGTTTTGAACAGATTCACCAACACCTATAAAATAAAT
TTTTAGTTTAGGTTCAGTTCCACTTGGGCGAACAGCAAATCATGACTTATCTTCTAAATAAAATTTTAGT
AAGTCTTGTCCTGGCATATTATACATTCCATCGATGTAGTCTTCAACATTAACAACTTTAAGTCCAGCAA
TTTGAGTTAAGGGTGTTGCTCTCAATGATTTCATTAATGGTTCAATTTTTAATTTCTTTTCTTCTGGTTT
AAAATTCAAGTTTAAAGTGAAAGTGTAATATGCACCCATTTCTTTAAATAAATCTTCTAAATAGTCTACT
AATGTTTTATTTTGTTTTTTATAAAATCAAGCAGCCTCTGCTATTAATATAGAAGCTTGTATTCCATCTT
TATCTCTAGCTGAGTCATCAATTACATATCCATAACTTTCTTCATAAGCAAAAACAAAATTTAATCCGTT
ATCTTCTTCTTTAGCAATTTCTCTACCCATTCATTTAAATCCAGTTAAAGTTTTTACAATATTAACTCCA
TATTTTTCATGAGCGATTCTATCACCCAAATCACTTGTTACAAAACTTGAATATAGAGCCGGATTTTTTG
GAATGCTATTTAAGCGTTTTAGATTTGATAATTTTCAATCAATTAAAATTGGTCCTGTTTGATTTCCATC
TAATCTTACAAAATGACCATCATGTTTTATTGCCATTCCAAATCTGTCAGCATCTGGGTCATTCATAATA
ATAATATCTGCATCATGTTTAATACCATATTCAAGCGGTATTTTTCATGCAGGATCAAATTCTGGATTTG
GATTTACAACATTTTTAAATGTTTCATCTTCAAATGCATGCTCTTCAACCTCAATAACGTTATATCCTGA
TTCACGTAATATTTTTGGGGTAAATTTAGTTCCTGTTCCATTAACTGCGCTAAAAATAATTTTTAAATCT
TTTTTAGCTTCTTGCTCTTTTTTGTACGTCTCTGTTTTAGAGCTAGAAATAGCAAGTTAAAATAAGGCTA
GTCCGTTATCAACTTGAAAAAGTGGCACCGAGTCGGTGCTTTTTTTAATGCAAAGATGGATAAAGTTTTA
AACAGAGAGGAATCTTTGCAGCTAATGGACCTTCTAGGTCTTGAAAGGAGTGGGAATTGGCTCCGGTGCC
CGTCAGTGGGCAGAGCGCACATCGCCCACAGTCCCCGAGAAGTTGGGGGGAGGGGTCGGCAATTGAACCG
GTGCCTAGAGAAGGTGGCGCGGGGTAAACTGGGAAAGTGATGTCGTGTACTGGCTCCGCCTTTTTCCCGA
GGGTGGGGGAGAACCGTATATAAGTGCAGTAGTCGCCGTGAACGTTCTTTTTCGCAACGGGTTTGCCGCC
AGAACACAGGTAAGTGCCGTGTGTGGTTCCCGCGGGCCTGGCCTCTTTACGGGTTATGGCCCTTGCGTGC
CTTGAATTACTTCCACCTGGCTGCAGTACGTGATTCTTGATCCCGAGCTTCGGGTTGGAAGTGGGTGGGA
GAGTTCGAGGCCTTGCGCTTAAGGAGCCCCTTCGCCTCGTGCTTGAGTTGAGGCCTGGCCTGGGCGCTGG
GGCCGCCGCGTGCGAATCTGGTGGCACCTTCGCGCCTGTCTCGCTGCTTTCGATAAGTCTCTAGCCATTT
AAAATTTTTGATGACCTGCTGCGACGCTTTTTTTCTGGCAAGATAGTCTTGTAAATGCGGGCCAAGATCT
GCACACTGGTATTTCGGTTTTTGGGGCCGCGGGCGGCGACGGGGCCCGTGCGTCCCAGCGCACATGTTCG
GCGAGGCGGGGCCTGCGAGCGCGGCCACCGAGAATCGGACGGGGGTAGTCTCAAGCTGGCCGGCCTGCTC
TGGTGCCTGGCCTCGCGCCGCCGTGTATCGCCCCGCCCTGGGCGGCAAGGCTGGCCCGGTCGGCACCAGT
TGCGTGAGCGGAAAGATGGCCGCTTCCCGGCCCTGCTGCAGGGAGCTCAAAATGGAGGACGCGGCGCTCG
GGAGAGCGGGCGGGTGAGTCACCCACACAAAGGAAAAGGGCCTTTCCGTCCTCAGCCGTCGCTTCATGTG
ACTCCACGGAGTACCGGGCGCCGTCCAGGCACCTCGATTAGTTCTCGAGCTTTTGGAGTACGTCGTCTTT
AGGTTGGGGGGAGGGGTTTTATGCGATGGAGTTTCCCCACACTGAGTGGGTGGAGACTGAAGTTAGGCCA
GCTTGGCACTTGATGTAATTCTCCTTGGAATTTGCCCTTTTTGAGTTTGGATCTTGGTTCATTCTCAAGC
CTCAGACAGTGGTTCAAAGTTTTTTTCTTCCATTTCAGGTGTCGTGAGCGGCCGCTCGAGATGGTGAGCA
AGGGCGAGGAGCTGTTCACCGGGGTGGTGCCCATCCTGGTCGAGCTGGACGGCGACGTAAACGGCCACAA
GTTCAGCGTGTCCGGCGAGGGCGAGGGCGATGCCACCTACGGCAAGCTGACCCTGAAGTTCATCTGCACC
ACCGGCAAGCTGCCCGTGCCCTGGCCCACCCTCGTGACCACCCTGACCTACGGCGTGCAGTGCTTCAGCC
GCTACCCCGACCACATGAAGCAGCACGACTTCTTCAAGTCCGCCATGCCCGAAGGCTACGTCCAGGAGCG
CACCATCTTCTTCAAGGACGACGGCAACTACAAGACCCGCGCCGAGGTGAAGTTCGAGGGCGACACCCTG
GTGAACCGCATCGAGCTGAAGGGCATCGACTTCAAGGAGGACGGCAACATCCTGGGGCACAAGCTGGAGT
ACAACTACAACAGCCACAACGTCTATATCATGGCCGACAAGCAGAAGAACGGCATCAAGGTGAACTTCAA
GATCCGCCACAACATCGAGGACGGCAGCGTGCAGCTCGCCGACCACTACCAGCAGAACACCCCCATCGGC
GACGGCCCCGTGCTGCTGCCCGACAACCACTACCTGAGCACCCAGTCCGCCCTGAGCAAAGACCCCAACG
AGAAGCGCGATCACATGGTCCTGCTGGAGTTCGTGACCGCCGCCGGGATCACTCTCGGCATGGACGAGCT
GTACAAGTAAGAGCGCACCCGTCCGAGCTAAGGCGCGCCATACATGCATGGTGTACAAGTAATCTAGAGG
GCCCTATTCTATAGTGTCACCTAAATGCTAGAGCTCGCTGATCAGCCTCGACTGTGCCTTCTAGTTGCCA
GCCATCTGTTGTTTGCCCCTCCCCCGTGCCTTCCTTGACCCTGGAAGGTGCCACTCCCACTGTCCTTTCC
TAATAAAATGAGGAAATTGCATCGCATTGTCTGAGTAGGTGTCATTCTATTCTGGGGGGTGGGGTGGGGC
AGGACAGCAAGGGGGAGGATTGGGAAGACAATAGCAGGCATGCTGGGGATGCGGTGGGCTCTATGGCTTC
TGAGGCGGGGCCGCAGGAACCCCTAGTGATGGAGTTGGCCACTCCCTCTCTGCGCGCTCGCTCGCTCACT
GAGGCCGGGCGACCAAAGGTCGCCCGACGCCCGGGCTTTGCCCGGGCGGCCTCAGTGAGCGAGCGAGCGC
GCAGCTGCCTGCAGGGGCGCCTGATGCGGTATTTTCTCCTTACGCATCTGTGCGGTATTTCACACCGCAT
A
[95 nt withheld, positions 4902-4996]
T
[46 nt withheld, positions 4998-5043]
C
[141 nt withheld, positions 5045-5185]
CCTTTGACGTTGGAGTCCACGTTCTTT
[37 nt withheld, positions 5213-5249]
ACTCTATCTCGGGCTATTCTTTTGATTTATAAGGGATTTTGCCGATTTCGGTCTATTGGTTAAAAAATGA
GCTGATTTAACAAAAATTTAACGCGAATTTTAACAAAATATTAACGTTTACAATTTTATGGTGCACTCTC
AGTACAATCTGCTCTGATGCCGCATAGTTAAGCCAGCCCCGACACCCGCCAACACCCGCTGACGCGCCCT
GACGGGCTTGTCTGCTCCCGGCATCCGCTTACAGACAAGCTGTGACCTTCTCCGGGAGCTGCATGTGTCA
GAGGTTTTCACCGTCATCACCGAAACGCGCGATACGAAAGGGCCTCGTGATACGCCTATTTTTATAGGTT
AATGTCATGATAATAATGGTTTCTTAGACGTCAGGTGGCACTTTTCGGGGAAATGTGCGCGGAACCCCTA
TTTGTTTATTTTTCTAAATACATTCAAATATGTATCCGCTCATGAGACAATAACCCTGATAAATGCTTCA
ATAATATTGAAAAAGGAAGAGTATGAGTATTCAACATTTCCGTGTCGCCCTTATTCCCTTTTTTGCGGCA
TTTTGCCTTCCTGTTTTTGCTCACCCAGAAACGCTGGTGAAAGTAAAAGATGCTGAAGATCAGTTGGGTG
CACGAGTGGGTTACATCGAACTGGATCTCAACAGCGGTAAGATCCTTGAGAGTTTTCGCCCCGAAGAACG
TTTTCCAATGATGAGCACTTTTAAAGTTCTGCTATGTGGCGCGGTATTATCCCGTATTGACGCCGGGCAA
GAGCAACTCGGTCGCCGCATACACTATTCTCAGAATGACTTGGTTGAGTACTCACCAGTCACAGAAAAGC
ATCTTACGGATGGCATGACAGTAAGAGAATTATGCAGTGCTGCCATAACCATGAGTGATAACACTGCGGC
CAACTTACTTCTGACAACGATCGGAGGACCGAAGGAGCTAACCGCTTTTTTGCACAACATGGGGGATCAT
GTAACTCGCCTTGATCGTTGGGAACCGGAGCTGAATGAAGCCATACCAAACGACGAGCGTGACACCACGA
TGCCTGTAGCAATGGCAACAACGTTGCGCAAACTATTAACTGGCGAACTACTTACTCTAGCTTCCCGGCA
ACAATTAATAGACTGGATGGAGGCGGATAAAGTTGCAGGACCACTTCTGCGCTCGGCCCTTCCGGCTGGC
TGGTTTATTGCTGATAAATCTGGAGCCGGTGAGCGTGGGTCTCGCGGTATCATTGCAGCACTGGGGCCAG
ATGGTAAGCCCTCCCGTATCGTAGTTATCTACACGACGGGGAGTCAGGCAACTATGGATGAACGAAATAG
ACAGATCGCTGAGATAGGTGCCTCACTGATTAAGCATTGGTAACTGTCAGACCAAGTTTACTCATATATA
CTTTAGATTGATTTAAAACTTCATTTTTAATTTAAAAGGATCTAGGTGAAGATCCTTTTTGATAATCTCA
TGACCAAAATCCCTTAACGTGAGTTTTCGTTCCACTGAGCGTCAGACCCCGTAGAAAAGATCAAAGGATC
TTCTTGAGATCCTTTTTTTCTGCGCGTAATCTGCTGCTTGCAAACAAAAAAACCACCGCTACCAGCGGTG
GTTTGTTTGCCGGATCAAGAGCTACCAACTCTTTTTCCGAAGGTAACTGGCTTCAGCAGAGCGCAGATAC
CAAATACTGTTCTTCTAGTGTAGCCGTAGTTAGGCCACCACTTCAAGAACTCTGTAGCACCGCCTACATA
CCTCGCTCTGCTAATCCTGTTACCAGTGGCTGCTGCCAGTGGCGATAAGTCGTGTCTTACCGGGTTGGAC
TCAAGACGATAGTTACCGGATAAGGCGCAGCGGTCGGGCTGAACGGGGGGTTCGTGCACACAGCCCAGCT
TGGAGCGAACGACCTACACCGAACTGAGATACCTACAGCGTGAGCTATGAGAAAGCGCCACGCTTCCCGA
AGGGAGAAAGGCGGACAGGTATCCGGTAAGCGGCAGGGTCGGAACAGGAGAGCGCACGAGGGAGCTTCCA
GGGGGAAACGCCTGGTATCTTTATAGTCCTGTCGGGTTTCGCCACCTCTGACTTGAGCGTCGATTTTTGT
GATGCTCGTCAGGGGGGCGGAGCCTATGGAAAAACGCCAGCAACGCGGCCTTTTTACGGTTCCTGGCCTT
TTGCTGGCCTTTTGCTCACATGT
Features (pLannotate 1.2.2; 18 found; start..end, strand, type, name):
     12..39      +  repeat_region  AAV2 ITR (fragment): inverted terminal repeat of adeno-associated virus serotype 2 inverted
     68..95      +  repeat_region  AAV2 ITR (fragment): inverted terminal repeat of adeno-associated virus serotype 2 inverted
    144..384     +  promoter       U6 promoter: RNA polymerase III promoter for human U6 snRNA
    570..1229    -  CDS            deoC1: DEOC1_STAAN - Also known as dra. Experimental evidence at protein level: Swiss-Prot protein existence level 1. Catalyzes a reversible aldol reaction between acetaldehyde and D-glyceraldehyde 3-phosphate to generate 2-deoxy-D-ribose 5- phosphate. From Staphylococcus aureus (strain N315).
   2274..2349    +  misc_RNA       gRNA scaffold: guide RNA scaffold for the Streptococcus pyogenes CRISPR/Cas9 system
   2366..2432    +  CDS            small t antigen (fragment): SV40 (simian virus 40) small t antigen
   2439..3617    +  promoter       EF-1α promoter: strong constitutive promoter for human elongation factor EF-1α
   3631..4350    +  CDS            EGFP: the original enhanced GFP (Yang et al., 1996) mammalian codon-optimized
   4418..4436    -  promoter       SP6 promoter: promoter for bacteriophage SP6 RNA polymerase
   4462..4686    +  polyA_signal   bGH poly(A) signal: bovine growth hormone polyadenylation signal
   4705..4845    +  repeat_region  AAV2 ITR: inverted terminal repeat of adeno-associated virus serotype 2 inverted
   4850..4901    -  misc_feature   bom (fragment): basis of mobility region from pBR322
   4920..5375    +  rep_origin     f1 ori (sequence partly withheld): f1 bacteriophage origin of replication; arrow indicates direction of (+) strand synthesis
   5376..5425    -  misc_feature   bom (fragment): basis of mobility region from pBR322
   5527..5561    -  CDS            rop (fragment): Rop protein, which maintains plasmids at low copy number; rop
   5657..5761    +  promoter       AmpR promoter: bla
   5762..6622    +  CDS            AmpR: β-lactamase; bla; confers resistance to ampicillin, carbenicillin, and related antibiotics
   6793..7381    +  rep_origin     ori: high-copy-number ColE1/pMB1/pBR322/pUC origin of replication
