[The description below was written by a language model from this plasmid's Addgene catalogue record and pLannotate feature annotations shown in this document.]
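Description:
AAV-U6-sgRNA-EF1a-LibVec is an empty-backbone AAV transfer plasmid for cloning and expressing single guide RNAs in mammalian cells, with EGFP co-expressed as a marker. It is propagated in bacteria as a high-copy plasmid through a ColE1/pUC-type origin and selected with ampicillin (β-lactamase under its own promoter). An f1 phage origin is also present. The recombination-reduced strain recorded for growth fits the presence of AAV2 inverted terminal repeats, which are prone to rearrangement. The annotation shows one complete ITR downstream of the cargo and only short ITR fragments at the upstream end. This may reflect the difficulty of sequencing and annotating these hairpin repeats rather than a true deletion.

Between the ITRs are two expression units. A human U6 RNA polymerase III promoter is followed, roughly 1.9 kb downstream, by the Streptococcus pyogenes Cas9 guide RNA scaffold. The intervening region includes a reverse-oriented segment matching a bacterial deoC gene. It most plausibly acts as a stuffer that is replaced when a spacer or guide library is inserted, although the record lists the cloning method only as "Other" and does not describe this region. Downstream, a short SV40 small t antigen fragment precedes the EF-1α promoter, which drives EGFP terminated by the bGH polyadenylation signal.

The plasmid encodes no Cas9, so the nuclease must be supplied separately. The sequenced plasmid (7,442 nt) is larger than the listed backbone size of 5,243 bp, a difference the record does not explain. The associated publication describes in vivo screening of liver-derived constraints on metastasis, in keeping with the vector's use for AAV-delivered sgRNA libraries.
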