Addgene plasmid #239591: AAV-U6-sgRNA-EF1a-LibVec
Purpose: (Empty Backbone) AAV vector for cloning and expression of sgRNAs - concomitant expression of GFP serves as transfection marker
Depositing lab: Andreas Moor. Depositing organization: ETH Zurich (Swiss Federal Institute of Technology). Publication: In vivo interaction screening reveals liver-derived constraints to metastasis. Borrelli C, Roberts M, Eletto D, Hussherr MD, Fazilaty H, Valenta T, Lafzi A, Kretz JA, Guido Vinzoni E, Karakatsani A, Adivarahan S, Mannhart A, Kimura S, Meijs A, Baccouche Mhamedi F, Acar IE, Handler K, Ficht X, Platt RJ, Piscuoglio S, Moor AE. Nature. 2024 Aug;632(8024):411-418. doi: 10.1038/s41586-024-07715-3. Epub 2024 Jul 24. PubMed 39048831.
Backbone
  Vector backbone: AAV-EF1a-LibVec (released on request to the manufacturer)
  Backbone manufacturer: D Eletto
  Backbone size (bp): 5243
  Vector type: Mammalian Expression, AAV
  Promoter: hU6
  Selectable markers: EGFP
Growth in bacteria
  Bacterial resistance: Ampicillin, 100 μg/mL
  Growth temperature: 37°C
  Growth strain: NEB Stable
  Copy number: High Copy
Gene/Insert
  Cloning method: Other
  Sequencing primers: 5′ hU6-f: GAGGGCCTATTTCCCATGATT; qPCR-gRNA-F: ttgaaaaagtggcaccgag; 3′ qPCR-EF1a-R: ttcccactcctttcaagacc
Terms and licenses: Academic/Nonprofit Terms; Industry Terms: Not Available to Industry
How to cite: AAV-U6-sgRNA-EF1a-LibVec was a gift from Andreas Moor (Addgene plasmid # 239591 ; http://n2t.net/addgene:239591 ; RRID:Addgene_239591)
